>Addgene plasmid #178752 | pLm_gRNA1 | addgene full sequence | sequence record 355157 | Addgene NGS Result
GAGCGAACGACCTACACCGAACTGAGATACCTACAGCGTGAGCTATGAGAAAGCGCCACGCTTCCCGAAG
GGAGAAAGGCGGACAGGTATCCGGTAAGCGGCAGGGTCGGAACAGGAGAGCGCACGAGGGAGCTTCCAGG
GGGAAACGCCTGGTATCTTTATAGTCCTGTCGGGTTTCGCCACCTCTGACTTGAGCGTCGATTTTTGTGA
TGCTCGTCAGGGGGGCGGAGCCTATGGAAAAACGCCAGCAACGCGGCCTTTTTACGGTTCCTGGCCTTTT
GCTGGCCTTTTGCTCACATGTTCTTTCCTGCGTTATCCCCTGATTCTGTGGATAACCGTCGAGAGCATCG
ATCCTAGCATGTTGACAGCTAGCTCAGTCCTAGGTATAATGCTAGCGTGGTCCCCGCGCTGGCGGGGATG
AACCGAATTCTGGCGAATCCTTTAATTAACTGACCAGGTGGTCCCCGCGCTGGCGGGGATGAACCGAAAA
AAAAACCCCGCCCCTGACAGGGCGGGGTTTTTTTTAAAGAATCGATCGATCCCGAATGAGTAGACCAATA
AAAAACGCCCGGCGGCAACCGAGCGTTCTGAACAAATCCAGATGGAGTTCTGAGGTCATTACTGGATCTA
TCAACAGGAGTCCAAGCGAGCTCGATATCAAATTACGCCCCGCCCTGCCACTCATCGCAGTACTGTTGTA
ATTCATTAAGCATTCTGCCGACATGGAAGCCATCACAAACGGCATGATGAACCTGAATCGCCAGCGGCAT
CAGCACCTTGTCGCCTTGCGTATAATATTTGCCCATGGTGAAAACGGGGGCGAAGAAGTTGTCCATATTG
GCCACGTTTAAATCAAAACTGGTGAAACTCACCCAGGGATTGGCTGAAACGAAAAACATATTCTCAATAA
ACCCTTTAGGGAAATAGGCCAGGTTTTCACCGTAACACGCCACATCTTGCGAATATATGTGTAGAAACTG
CCGGAAATCGTCGTGGTATTCACTCCAGAGCGATGAAAACGTTTCAGTTTGCTCATGGAAAACGGTGTAA
CAAGGGTGAACACTATCCCATATCACCAGCTCACCGTCTTTCATTGCCATACGAAATTCCGGATGAGCAT
TCATCAGGCGGGCAAGAATGTGAATAAAGGCCGGATAAAACTTGTGCTTATTTTTCTTTACGGTCTTTAA
AAAGGCCGTAATATCCAGCTGAACGGTCTGGTTATAGGTACATTGAGCAACTGACTGAAATGCCTCAAAA
TGTTCTTTACGATGCCATTGGGATATATCAACGGTGGTATATCCAGTGATTTTTTTCTCCATTTTAGCTT
CCTTAGCTCCTGAAAATCTCGATAACTCAAAAAATACGCCCGGTAGTGATCTTATTTCATTATGGTGAAA
GTTGGAACCTCTTACGTGCCCGATCAATCATGACCAAAATCCCTTAACGTGAGTTTTCGTTCCACTGAGC
GTCAGACCCCGTAGAAAAGATCAAAGGATCTTCTTGAGATCCTTTTTTTCTGCGCGTAATCTGCTGCTTG
CAAACAAAAAAACCACCGCTACCAGCGGTGGTTTGTTTGCCGGATCAAGAGCTACCAACTCTTTTTCCGA
AGGTAACTGGCTTCAGCAGAGCGCAGATACCAAATACTGTTCTTCTAGTGTAGCCGTAGTTAGGCCACCA
CTTCAAGAACTCTGTAGCACCGCCTACATACCTCGCTCTGCTAATCCTGTTACCAGTGGCTGCTGCCAGT
GGCGATAAGTCGTGTCTTACCGGGTTGGACTCAAGACGATAGTTACCGGATAAGGCGCAGCGGTCGGGCT
GAACGGGGGGTTCGTGCACACAGCCCAGCTTG
Features (pLannotate 1.2.2; 5 found; start..end, strand, type, name):
    362..396     +  promoter       J23119 promoter: bacterial promoter (Registry of Standard Biological Parts BBa J23119)
    558..592     -  terminator     lambda t0 terminator: minimal transcription terminator from phage lambda (Scholtissek and Grosse, 1987)
    666..1322    -  CDS            cat: CAT_ECOLX - Experimental evidence at protein level: Swiss-Prot protein existence level 1. This enzyme is an effector of chloramphenicol resistance in bacteria. From Escherichia coli. This protein is used as a marker in many commonly used cloning vectors, such as pACYC184.
   1323..1420    -  promoter       cat promoter: promoter of the E. coli cat gene encoding chloramphenicol acetyltransferase
   1504..240     +  rep_origin     ori (across the origin): high-copy-number ColE1/pMB1/pBR322/pUC origin of replication
