[The description below was written by a language model from this plasmid's Addgene catalogue record and pLannotate feature annotations shown in this document.]
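Description:
pLm_gRNA1 is a very compact (about 1.85 kb) bacterial expression plasmid that supplies a CRISPR guide RNA for the type I-E CRISPR-Cas system of L. mobilis. It is built on a high-copy ColE1/pMB1-type origin of replication, which spans the numbering origin of the circular sequence, and is propagated in standard E. coli cloning strains. Selection is by chloramphenicol, conferred by a chloramphenicol acetyltransferase (cat) gene driven by its native cat promoter. A minimal phage lambda t0 terminator lies just downstream of cat in the same orientation, where it would be expected to end the resistance transcript.

The payload is a single guide RNA cassette. The feature table annotates a J23119 promoter, a strong constitutive synthetic sigma-70 promoter from the Registry of Standard Biological Parts, on the forward strand. The roughly 160 nt between this promoter and the t0 terminator is unannotated and is the likely location of the guide, although the table does not mark the spacer, any flanking CRISPR repeats or a dedicated terminator for it. According to the record, the 32-nt spacer directs the effector to a site immediately adjacent to a randomized PAM library carried on a separate target construct. The plasmid encodes no Cas proteins, so the L. mobilis Cascade components must be provided from other sources.

The intended use is PAM determination and functional characterization of this multi-subunit type I-E effector, in the context of work on rapid cell-free characterization of CRISPR effectors and transposons. The cloning sites used to insert the guide are not recorded.
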