Addgene plasmid #178752: pLm_gRNA1
Purpose: Expression of a gRNA that targets next to PAM library, used for L. mobilis type I-E system
Depositing lab: Chase Beisel. Depositing organization: Helmholtz-Zentrum fuer Infektionsforschung (HZI). Publication: Rapid cell-free characterization of multi-subunit CRISPR effectors and transposons. Wimmer F, Mougiakos I, Englert F, Beisel CL. Mol Cell. 2022 Feb 16. pii: S1097-2765(22)00102-2. doi: 10.1016/j.molcel.2022.01.026. PubMed 35216669.
Backbone
  Vector backbone: ColE1
  Vector type: Bacterial Expression
Growth in bacteria
  Bacterial resistance: Chloramphenicol, 25 μg/mL
  Growth temperature: 37°C
  Growth strain: DH5alpha
  Copy number: High Copy
Gene/Insert
  Gene/Insert name: a gRNA that targets next to PAM library, used for L. mobilis type I-E system
  gRNA/shRNA sequence: AATTCTGGCGAATCCTTTAATTAACTGACCAG
  Species: L. mobilis
  Cloning method: Restriction Enzyme; 5′ cloning site Unknown (unknown if destroyed); 3′ cloning site Unknown (unknown if destroyed)
Terms and licenses: Academic/Nonprofit Terms; Industry Terms: Not Available to Industry
How to cite: pLm_gRNA1 was a gift from Chase Beisel (Addgene plasmid # 178752 ; http://n2t.net/addgene:178752 ; RRID:Addgene_178752)
